Addgene plasmid #143900: TFORF1012
Purpose: Lentiviral vector for overexpressing transcription factor ORFs with unique 24-bp barcodes. Barcodes facilitate identification of transcription factors in pooled screens.
Depositing lab: Feng Zhang. Depositing organization: Broad Institute. Publication: A transcription factor atlas of directed differentiation. Joung J, Ma S, Tay T, Geiger-Schuller KR, Kirchgatterer PC, Verdine VK, Guo B, Arias-Garcia MA, Allen WE, Singh A, Kuksenko O, Abudayyeh OO, Gootenberg JS, Fu Z, Macrae RK, Buenrostro JD, Regev A, Zhang F. Cell. 2023 Jan 5;186(1):209-229.e26. doi: 10.1016/j.cell.2022.11.026. PubMed 36608654.
Backbone
  Vector backbone: pLX_TRC317
  Backbone manufacturer: Broad Institute Genetic Perturbation Platform
  Backbone size w/o insert (bp): 8264
  Vector type: Mammalian Expression, Lentiviral
  Selectable markers: Puromycin
Growth in bacteria
  Bacterial resistance: Ampicillin, 100 μg/mL
  Growth temperature: 37°C
  Growth strain: NEB Stable
  Copy number: High Copy
Gene/Insert
  Gene/Insert name: ZNF546
  Species: H. sapiens (human)
  Insert size (bp): 2534
  Entrez Gene: ZNF546 (a.k.a. ZNF49, MGC43537)
  Promoter: EF1a
  Cloning method: Unknown
  Sequencing primers: 5′ GGGTGGAGACTGAAGTTAGGCCAG; 3′ CACATAGCGTAAAAGGAGCAACATAG
Terms and licenses: Academic/Nonprofit Terms; Industry Terms: Not Available to Industry
Depositor comments: NM_001297763,ENST00000600094 . The transcription factor ORF portion of this plasmid was synthesized by Genewiz. Please test multiple small colonies in case of plasmid recombination. To make this collection available in a timely manner, a portion of this collection was not fully sequenced by Addgene. If an Addgene verified full plasmid sequence is not available, please contact us prior to placing an order to request the full sequence.
How to cite: TFORF1012 was a gift from Feng Zhang (Addgene plasmid # 143900 ; http://n2t.net/addgene:143900 ; RRID:Addgene_143900)
