[The description below was written by a language model from this plasmid's Addgene catalogue record and pLannotate feature annotations shown in this document.]
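Description:
TFORF1012 is a third-generation-style, self-inactivating lentiviral expression plasmid built on the pLX_TRC317 backbone and carrying the human zinc-finger gene ZNF546 (also known as ZNF49) as an overexpression ORF. It belongs to a barcoded transcription factor ORF collection in which each clone carries a unique 24-bp barcode, so that the factor delivered to a cell can be identified by sequencing in pooled screens. In bacteria it is maintained through a high-copy ColE1/pUC-type origin with ampicillin resistance (AmpR). An f1 origin and remnants of a lacZα/lac promoter cloning region flanked by T7 and T3 promoters are also present. The depositor notes that the plasmid may recombine.

The viral portion begins with an RSV promoter fused to a truncated HIV-1 5' LTR, which drives genomic RNA production in packaging cells. It is followed by the Ψ packaging signal with a gag fragment and by the RRE for Rev-dependent nuclear export. Next comes an SV40 early promoter/origin driving puromycin N-acetyltransferase for selection of transduced mammalian cells, then a cPPT/CTS element that aids nuclear import. The EF-1α promoter then drives constitutive expression of the synthesized ZNF546 ORF. The automated annotation labels only the first part of the listed 2.5 kb insert as ZNF546, leaving the following region unannotated, and the barcode is not annotated as a feature. Downstream, a WPRE enhances transcript expression, and the ΔU3 3' LTR renders the integrated provirus self-inactivating. An SV40 polyadenylation signal lies beyond the LTR. The construct is intended for lentiviral overexpression of ZNF546, individually or within pooled transcription factor screens such as directed-differentiation studies.
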