Features (pLannotate 1.2.2; 31 found; start..end, strand, type, name):
      5..231     +  promoter       RSV promoter: Rous sarcoma virus enhancer/promoter
    232..412     +  LTR            5' LTR (truncated): truncated 5' long terminal repeat (LTR) from HIV-1
    459..584     +  misc_feature   HIV-1 Ψ: packaging signal of human immunodeficiency virus type 1
    568..931     +  CDS            HIV-1 gag (fragment): gag protein from human immunodeficiency virus 1; gag
   1077..1310    +  misc_feature   RRE: The Rev response element (RRE) of HIV-1 allows for Rev-dependent mRNA export from the nucleus to the cytoplasm.
   1687..1713    +  CDS            Rev (fragment): human immunodeficiency virus 1 (HIV-1) Rev protein; rev; enhances nuclear export of unspliced and incompletely spliced viral mRNAs
   1720..1743    +  promoter       SV40 promoter (fragment): SV40 early promoter
   1744..1815    +  promoter       SV40 promoter (fragment): SV40 enhancer and early promoter
   1839..1974    +  rep_origin     SV40 ori: SV40 origin of replication
   2020..2616    +  CDS            PuroR (fragment): puromycin N-acetyltransferase; pac from Streptomyces; confers resistance to puromycin
   2665..2782    +  misc_feature   cPPT/CTS: central polypurine tract and central termination sequence of HIV-1
   2847..2913    +  CDS            small t antigen (fragment): SV40 (simian virus 40) small t antigen
   2920..4098    +  promoter       EF-1α promoter: strong constitutive promoter for human elongation factor EF-1α
   4112..4744    +  CDS            ZNF546 (fragment): ZN546_HUMAN - Also known as ZNF49. Experimental evidence at protein level: Swiss-Prot protein existence level 1. May be involved in transcriptional regulation. From Homo sapiens (Human).
   6560..6613    +  promoter       U6 promoter (fragment): RNA polymerase III promoter for human U6 snRNA
   6655..7243    +  misc_feature   WPRE: woodchuck hepatitis virus posttranscriptional regulatory element
   7294..7313    +  misc_feature   cPPT/CTS (fragment): central polypurine tract and central termination sequence of HIV-1
   7315..7548    +  LTR            3' LTR (ΔU3): self-inactivating 3' long terminal repeat (LTR) from HIV-1
   7626..7747    +  polyA_signal   SV40 poly(A) signal: SV40 polyadenylation signal
   7787..7922    +  rep_origin     SV40 ori: SV40 origin of replication
   7943..7961    -  promoter       T7 promoter: promoter for bacteriophage T7 RNA polymerase
   7969..8124    +  CDS            lacZα (fragment): LacZα fragment of β-galactosidase; lacZ fragment
   8129..8557    +  rep_origin     f1 ori (sequence partly withheld): f1 bacteriophage origin of replication; arrow indicates direction of (+) strand synthesis
   8610..8714    +  promoter       AmpR promoter: bla
   8715..9575    +  CDS            AmpR: β-lactamase; bla; confers resistance to ampicillin, carbenicillin, and related antibiotics
   9746..10334   +  rep_origin     ori: high-copy-number ColE1/pMB1/pBR322/pUC origin of replication
  10517..10609   +  CDS            lacI (fragment): lac repressor; lacI; The lac repressor binds to the lac operator to inhibit transcription in E. coli. This inhibition can be relieved by adding lactose or isopropyl-β-D-thiogalactopyranoside (IPTG).
  10622..10643   +  protein_bind   CAP binding site: CAP binding activates transcription in the presence of cAMP. E. coli catabolite activator protein
  10658..10688   +  promoter       lac promoter: promoter for the E. coli lac operon
  10692..10714   +  protein_bind   lac operator (fragment): The lac repressor binds to the lac operator to inhibit transcription in E. coli. This inhibition can be relieved by adding lactose or isopropyl-β-D-thiogalactopyranoside (IPTG). lac repressor encoded by lacI
  10757..10775   +  promoter       T3 promoter: promoter for bacteriophage T3 RNA polymerase
>Addgene plasmid #143900 | TFORF1012 | addgene full sequence | sequence record 404566 | Addgene NGS Result
TTAATGTAGTCTTATGCAATACTCTTGTAGTCTTGCAACATGGTAACGATGAGTTAGCAACATGCCTTAC
AAGGAGAGAAAAAGCACCGTGCATGCCGATTGGTGGAAGTAAGGTGGTACGATCGTGCCTTATTAGGAAG
GCAACAGACGGGTCTGACATGGATTGGACGAACCACTGAATTGCCGCATTGCAGAGATATTGTATTTAAG
TGCCTAGCTCGATACATAAACGGGTCTCTCTGGTTAGACCAGATCTGAGCCTGGGAGCTCTCTGGCTAAC
TAGGGAACCCACTGCTTAAGCCTCAATAAAGCTTGCCTTGAGTGCTTCAAGTAGTGTGTGCCCGTCTGTT
GTGTGACTCTGGTAACTAGAGATCCCTCAGACCCTTTTAGTCAGTGTGGAAAATCTCTAGCAGTGGCGCC
CGAACAGGGACTTGAAAGCGAAAGGGAAACCAGAGGAGCTCTCTCGACGCAGGACTCGGCTTGCTGAAGC
GCGCACGGCAAGAGGCGAGGGGCGGCGACTGGTGAGTACGCCAAAAATTTTGACTAGCGGAGGCTAGAAG
GAGAGAGATGGGTGCGAGAGCGTCAGTATTAAGCGGGGGAGAATTAGATCGCGATGGGAAAAAATTCGGT
TAAGGCCAGGGGGAAAGAAAAAATATAAATTAAAACATATAGTATGGGCAAGCAGGGAGCTAGAACGATT
CGCAGTTAATCCTGGCCTGTTAGAAACATCAGAAGGCTGTAGACAAATACTGGGACAGCTACAACCATCC
CTTCAGACAGGATCAGAAGAACTTAGATCATTATATAATACAGTAGCAACCCTCTATTGTGTGCATCAAA
GGATAGAGATAAAAGACACCAAGGAAGCTTTAGACAAGATAGAGGAAGAGCAAAACAAAAGTAAGACCAC
CGCACAGCAAGCGGCCGCTGATCTTCAGACCTGGAGGAGGAGATATGAGGGACAATTGGAGAAGTGAATT
ATATAAATATAAAGTAGTAAAAATTGAACCATTAGGAGTAGCACCCACCAAGGCAAAGAGAAGAGTGGTG
CAGAGAGAAAAAAGAGCAGTGGGAATAGGAGCTTTGTTCCTTGGGTTCTTGGGAGCAGCAGGAAGCACTA
TGGGCGCAGCGTCAATGACGCTGACGGTACAGGCCAGACAATTATTGTCTGGTATAGTGCAGCAGCAGAA
CAATTTGCTGAGGGCTATTGAGGCGCAACAGCATCTGTTGCAACTCACAGTCTGGGGCATCAAGCAGCTC
CAGGCAAGAATCCTGGCTGTGGAAAGATACCTAAAGGATCAACAGCTCCTGGGGATTTGGGGTTGCTCTG
GAAAACTCATTTGCACCACTGCTGTGCCTTGGAATGCTAGTTGGAGTAATAAATCTCTGGAACAGATTTG
GAATCACACGACCTGGATGGAGTGGGACAGAGAAATTAACAATTACACAAGCTTAATACACTCCTTAATT
GAAGAATCGCAAAACCAGCAAGAAAAGAATGAACAAGAATTATTGGAATTAGATAAATGGGCAAGTTTGT
GGAATTGGTTTAACATAACAAATTGGCTGTGGTATATAAAATTATTCATAATGATAGTAGGAGGCTTGGT
AGGTTTAAGAATAGTTTTTGCTGTACTTTCTATAGTGAATAGAGTTAGGCAGGGATATTCACCATTATCG
TTTCAGACCCACCTCCCAACCCCGAGGGGACCCATGCATTGCATCTCAATTAGTCAGCAACCAGGTGTGG
AAAGTCCCCAGGCTCCCCAGCAGGCAGAAGTATGCAAAGCATGCGTCTCAATTAGTCAGCAACCATAGTC
CCGCCCCTAACTCCGCCCATCCCGCCCCTAACTCCGCCCAGTTCCGCCCATTCTCCGCCCCATGGCTGAC
TAATTTTTTTTATTTATGCAGAGGCCGAGGCCGCCTCGGCCTCTGAGCTATTCCAGAAGTAGTGAGGAGG
CTTTTTTGGAGGCCTAGGCTTTTGCAAAAAGCTTTCTAGAGGTACCACCGGAGCTTACCATGACCGAGTA
CAAGCCCACGGTGCGCCTCGCCACCCGCGACGACGTCCCCAGGGCCGTACGCACCCTCGCCGCCGCGTTC
GCCGACTACCCCGCCACGCGCCACACCGTCGATCCGGACCGCCACATCGAGCGGGTCACCGAGCTGCAAG
AACTCTTCCTCACGCGCGTCGGGCTCGACATCGGCAAGGTGTGGGTCGCGGACGACGGCGCCGCCGTGGC
GGTCTGGACCACGCCGGAGAGCGTCGAAGCGGGGGCGGTGTTCGCCGAGATCGGCCCGCGCATGGCCGAG
TTGAGCGGTTCCCGGCTGGCCGCGCAGCAACAGATGGAAGGCCTCCTGGCGCCGCACCGGCCCAAGGAGC
CCGCGTGGTTCCTGGCCACCGTCGGCGTCTCGCCCGACCACCAGGGCAAGGGTCTGGGCAGCGCCGTCGT
GCTCCCCGGAGTGGAGGCGGCCGAGCGCGCCGGGGTGCCCGCCTTCCTGGAGACCTCCGCGCCCCGCAAC
CTCCCCTTCTACGAGCGGCTCGGCTTCACCGTCACCGCCGACGTCGAGGTGCCCGAAGGACCGCGCACCT
GGTGCATGACCCGCAAGCCCGGTGCCAGTTAACGAATTCTAGATCTTGAGACAAATGGCAGTATTCATCC
ACAATTTTAAAAGAAAAGGGGGGATTGGGGGGTACAGTGCAGGGGAAAGAATAGTAGACATAATAGCAAC
AGACATACAAACTAAAGAATTACAAAAACAAATTACAAAAATTCAAAATTTTCGGGTTTATTACAGGGAC
AGCAGAGATCCACTTTGGCGCCGGCTCGAGGCCTGCAGGTGCAAAGATGGATAAAGTTTTAAACAGAGAG
GAATCTTTGCAGCTAATGGACCTTCTAGGTCTTGAAAGGAGTGGGAATTGGCTCCGGTGCCCGTCAGTGG
GCAGAGCGCACATCGCCCACAGTCCCCGAGAAGTTGGGGGGAGGGGTCGGCAATTGAACCGGTGCCTAGA
GAAGGTGGCGCGGGGTAAACTGGGAAAGTGATGTCGTGTACTGGCTCCGCCTTTTTCCCGAGGGTGGGGG
AGAACCGTATATAAGTGCAGTAGTCGCCGTGAACGTTCTTTTTCGCAACGGGTTTGCCGCCAGAACACAG
GTAAGTGCCGTGTGTGGTTCCCGCGGGCCTGGCCTCTTTACGGGTTATGGCCCTTGCGTGCCTTGAATTA
CTTCCACCTGGCTGCAGTACGTGATTCTTGATCCCGAGCTTCGGGTTGGAAGTGGGTGGGAGAGTTCGAG
GCCTTGCGCTTAAGGAGCCCCTTCGCCTCGTGCTTGAGTTGAGGCCTGGCCTGGGCGCTGGGGCCGCCGC
GTGCGAATCTGGTGGCACCTTCGCGCCTGTCTCGCTGCTTTCGATAAGTCTCTAGCCATTTAAAATTTTT
GATGACCTGCTGCGACGCTTTTTTTCTGGCAAGATAGTCTTGTAAATGCGGGCCAAGATCTGCACACTGG
TATTTCGGTTTTTGGGGCCGCGGGCGGCGACGGGGCCCGTGCGTCCCAGCGCACATGTTCGGCGAGGCGG
GGCCTGCGAGCGCGGCCACCGAGAATCGGACGGGGGTAGTCTCAAGCTGGCCGGCCTGCTCTGGTGCCTG
GCCTCGCGCCGCCGTGTATCGCCCCGCCCTGGGCGGCAAGGCTGGCCCGGTCGGCACCAGTTGCGTGAGC
GGAAAGATGGCCGCTTCCCGGCCCTGCTGCAGGGAGCTCAAAATGGAGGACGCGGCGCTCGGGAGAGCGG
GCGGGTGAGTCACCCACACAAAGGAAAAGGGCCTTTCCGTCCTCAGCCGTCGCTTCATGTGACTCCACGG
AGTACCGGGCGCCGTCCAGGCACCTCGATTAGTTCTCGAGCTTTTGGAGTACGTCGTCTTTAGGTTGGGG
GGAGGGGTTTTATGCGATGGAGTTTCCCCACACTGAGTGGGTGGAGACTGAAGTTAGGCCAGCTTGGCAC
TTGATGTAATTCTCCTTGGAATTTGCCCTTTTTGAGTTTGGATCTTGGTTCATTCTCAAGCCTCAGACAG
TGGTTCAAAGTTTTTTTCTTCCATTTCAGGTGTCGTGAGGCTAGCACCGCCACCATGCAGCCCCGGTTTC
TCTGGATTCTGTGCTTCTCCATGGAGGAAACTCAAGGAGAACTGACAAGTTCTTGTGGTTCTAAAACCAT
GGCCAATGTATCTTTGGCATTTAGGGATGTGTCCATAGACCTCTCCCAAGAGGAGTGGGAGTGCCTGGAC
GCTGTGCAGAGGGACTTGTACAAGGATGTGATGTTGGAGAACTACAGCAACCTGGTCTCACTGGGATATA
CCATTCCTAAGCCAGATGTGATTACTTTATTGGAGCAAGAGAAAGAGCCCTGGATAGTAATGAGGGAAGG
GACAAGGAATTGGTTCACAGATTTGGAATACAAGTATATTACCAAGAATTTGCTTTCAGAAAAGAATGTT
TGCAAAATCTATTTATCTCAATTGCAGACAGGGGAAAAAAGTAAAAACACCATCCATGAGGACACCATTT
TCAGAAATGGTTTGCAGTGTAAACATGAATTTGAGAGACAAGAGAGACATCAGATGGGATGCGTTAGTCA
AATGCTAATCCAAAAACAAATATCTCATCCTCTACATCCAAAAATTCATGCTAGAGAGAAATCATATGAA
TGTAAGGAATGTAGAAAGGCCTTTAGACAACAGTCATACCTTATTCAACATCTGAGAATTCACACTGGTG
AGAGACCCTATAAATGTATGGAATGTGGAAAGGCCTTTTGTCGAGTGGGAGACCTTAGAGTACATCACAC
AATCCATGCTGGGGAGAGACCCTATGAATGTAAAGAATGTGGGAAGGCCTTTAGACTTCATTATCACCTT
ACTGAACATCAGAGAATACATTCTGGTGTGAAACCCTACGAGTGTAAGGAATGTGGGAAAGCCTTTAGTC
GTGTTAGAGACCTTAGAGTACATCAGACAATTCATGCTGGAGAGAGACCTTATGAATGTAAAGAATGTGG
GAAGGCCTTTAGACTTCATTATCAACTAACTGAACATCAAAGAATTCATACTGGTGAGAGGCCTTATGAA
TGTAAGGTTTGTGGCAAGACCTTTAGGGTACAACGACATATTAGTCAACATCAGAAAATTCATACTGGTG
TCAAACCCTATAAATGTAATGAATGTGGGAAGGCCTTTAGTCATGGCTCATACCTTGTTCAACATCAGAA
AATTCATACTGGTGAAAAACCCTACGAATGTAAAGAATGTGGTAAGTCCTTTAGTTTTCATGCAGAACTT
GCTCGACATCGTAGAATTCATACTGGTGAGAAACCCTATGAATGTAGAGAATGTGGAAAAGCCTTTCGTC
TTCAAACGGAACTTACTCGGCATCATAGAACTCATACTGGTGAGAAACCCTATGAATGTAAGGAATGTGG
GAAGGCCTTTATTTGTGGTTATCAACTTACTTTACATCTGAGAACTCACACCGGTGAGATTCCCTATGAA
TGTAAGGAATGTGGAAAAACCTTCAGTAGTCGCTATCATCTCACTCAACACTACAGAATTCATACTGGTG
AGAAACCCTACATATGTAACGAATGTGGAAAAGCCTTTCGTCTTCAAGGAGAACTTACCCGACATCACAG
AATTCATACATGTGAGAAACCCTATGAATGTAAGGAATGTGGGAAGGCTTTTATTCATAGCAATCAATTT
ATTTCACACCAGCGAATTCACACCAGTGAGAGCACCTACATATGTAAAGAATGTGGGAAGATTTTTAGTC
GTCGCTATAATCTTACTCAACATTTTAAAATTCATACTGGTGAAAAACCCTACATATGTAATGAATGTGG
GAAAGCCTTTCGATTTCAAACAGAACTTACTCAGCATCACAGAATTCATACTGGTGAAAAACCCTATAAA
TGTACAGAATGTGGGAAGGCCTTTATTCGTAGCACTCATCTCACGCAACATCACAGAATTCATACTGGTG
AGAAACCCTACGAATGTACGGAATGTGGGAAGACGTTTAGTCGGCACTATCATCTTACTCAACATCACAG
AGGCCATACTGGTGAGAAGCCCTACATATGTAATGAATGTGGGAATGCTTTTATTTGCAGTTATCGACTT
ACATTACATCAAAGAATTCACACTGGTGAGCTTCCATATGAATGTAAGGAATGTGGAAAGACCTTTAGTC
GTCGGTATCATCTTACTCAACATTTTAGACTTCATACTGGTGAGAAACCTTATAGCTGTAAAGAATGTGG
GAATGCCTTTCGTCTTCAAGCAGAACTTACTCGACATCACATAGTTCACACGGGTGAGAAACCCTATAAA
TGTAAAGAATGTGGGAAAGCCTTCAGTGTTAATTCAGAACTTACTCGACATCACAGAATTCATACTGGTG
AAAAACCCTATCAATGTAAAGAATGTGGAAAAGCCTTTATTCGTAGTGATCAACTTACTTTACATCAGAG
AAATCATATTAGTGAGGAAGTCCTATGCATAATGTAGTAATGAACTAGTCCGTAACTTGAAAGTATTTCG
ATTTCTTGGCTTTATATATCTTGTGGAAAGGACGACACTCATGTCTACACAACGTTGCCACGCGTTAAGT
CGACAATCAACCTCTGGATTACAAAATTTGTGAAAGATTGACTGGTATTCTTAACTATGTTGCTCCTTTT
ACGCTATGTGGATACGCTGCTTTAATGCCTTTGTATCATGCTATTGCTTCCCGTATGGCTTTCATTTTCT
CCTCCTTGTATAAATCCTGGTTGCTGTCTCTTTATGAGGAGTTGTGGCCCGTTGTCAGGCAACGTGGCGT
GGTGTGCACTGTGTTTGCTGACGCAACCCCCACTGGTTGGGGCATTGCCACCACCTGTCAGCTCCTTTCC
GGGACTTTCGCTTTCCCCCTCCCTATTGCCACGGCGGAACTCATCGCCGCCTGCCTTGCCCGCTGCTGGA
CAGGGGCTCGGCTGTTGGGCACTGACAATTCCGTGGTGTTGTCGGGGAAATCATCGTCCTTTCCTTGGCT
GCTCGCCTGTGTTGCCACCTGGATTCTGCGCGGGACGTCCTTCTGCTACGTCCCTTCGGCCCTCAATCCA
GCGGACCTTCCTTCCCGCGGCCTGCTGCCGGCTCTGCGGCCTCTTCCGCGTCTTCGCCTTCGCCCTCAGA
CGAGTCGGATCTCCCTTTGGGCCGCCTCCCCGCGTCGACTTTAAGACCAATGACTTACAAGGCAGCTGTA
GATCTTAGCCACTTTTTAAAAGAAAAGGGGGGACTGGAAGGGCTAATTCACTCCCAACGAAGACAAGATC
TGCTTTTTGCTTGTACTGGGTCTCTCTGGTTAGACCAGATCTGAGCCTGGGAGCTCTCTGGCTAACTAGG
GAACCCACTGCTTAAGCCTCAATAAAGCTTGCCTTGAGTGCTTCAAGTAGTGTGTGCCCGTCTGTTGTGT
GACTCTGGTAACTAGAGATCCCTCAGACCCTTTTAGTCAGTGTGGAAAATCTCTAGCAGTACGTATAGTA
GTTCATGTCATCTTATTATTCAGTATTTATAACTTGCAAAGAAATGAATATCAGAGAGTGAGAGGAACTT
GTTTATTGCAGCTTATAATGGTTACAAATAAAGCAATAGCATCACAAATTTCACAAATAAAGCATTTTTT
TCACTGCATTCTAGTTGTGGTTTGTCCAAACTCATCAATGTATCTTATCATGTCTGGCTCTAGCTATCCC
GCCCCTAACTCCGCCCATCCCGCCCCTAACTCCGCCCAGTTCCGCCCATTCTCCGCCCCATGGCTGACTA
ATTTTTTTTATTTATGCAGAGGCCGAGGCCGCCTCGGCCTCTGAGCTATTCCAGAAGTAGTGAGGAGGCT
TTTTTGGAGGCCTAGGGACGTACCCAATTCGCCCTATAGTGAGTCGTATTACGCGCGCTCACTGGCCGTC
GTTTTACAACGTCGTGACTGGGAAAACCCTGGCGTTACCCAACTTAATCGCCTTGCAGCACATCCCCCTT
TCGCCAGCTGGCGTAATAGCGAAGAGGCCCGCACCGATCGCCCTTCCCAACAGTTGCGCAGCCTGAATGG
CGAATGGG
[124 nt withheld, positions 8129-8252]
C
[91 nt withheld, positions 8254-8344]
A
[49 nt withheld, positions 8346-8394]
CCTTTGACGTTGGAGTCCACGTTCTTT
[37 nt withheld, positions 8422-8458]
ACCCTATCTCGGTCTATTCTTTTGATTTATAAGGGATTTTGCCGATTTCGGCCTATTGGTTAAAAAATGA
GCTGATTTAACAAAAATTTAACGCGAATTTTAACAAAATATTAACGCTTACAATTTAGGTGGCACTTTTC
GGGGAAATGTGCGCGGAACCCCTATTTGTTTATTTTTCTAAATACATTCAAATATGTATCCGCTCATGAG
ACAATAACCCTGATAAATGCTTCAATAATATTGAAAAAGGAAGAGTATGAGTATTCAACATTTCCGTGTC
GCCCTTATTCCCTTTTTTGCGGCATTTTGCCTTCCTGTTTTTGCTCACCCAGAAACGCTGGTGAAAGTAA
AAGATGCTGAAGATCAGTTGGGTGCACGAGTGGGTTACATCGAACTGGATCTCAACAGCGGTAAGATCCT
TGAGAGTTTTCGCCCCGAAGAACGTTTTCCAATGATGAGCACTTTTAAAGTTCTGCTATGTGGCGCGGTA
TTATCCCGTATTGACGCCGGGCAAGAGCAACTCGGTCGCCGCATACACTATTCTCAGAATGACTTGGTTG
AGTACTCACCAGTCACAGAAAAGCATCTTACGGATGGCATGACAGTAAGAGAATTATGCAGTGCTGCCAT
AACCATGAGTGATAACACTGCGGCCAACTTACTTCTGACAACGATCGGAGGACCGAAGGAGCTAACCGCT
TTTTTGCACAACATGGGGGATCATGTAACTCGCCTTGATCGTTGGGAACCGGAGCTGAATGAAGCCATAC
CAAACGACGAGCGTGACACCACGATGCCTGTAGCAATGGCAACAACGTTGCGCAAACTATTAACTGGCGA
ACTACTTACTCTAGCTTCCCGGCAACAATTAATAGACTGGATGGAGGCGGATAAAGTTGCAGGACCACTT
CTGCGCTCGGCCCTTCCGGCTGGCTGGTTTATTGCTGATAAATCTGGAGCCGGTGAGCGTGGGTCTCGCG
GTATCATTGCAGCACTGGGGCCAGATGGTAAGCCCTCCCGTATCGTAGTTATCTACACGACGGGGAGTCA
GGCAACTATGGATGAACGAAATAGACAGATCGCTGAGATAGGTGCCTCACTGATTAAGCATTGGTAACTG
TCAGACCAAGTTTACTCATATATACTTTAGATTGATTTAAAACTTCATTTTTAATTTAAAAGGATCTAGG
TGAAGATCCTTTTTGATAATCTCATGACCAAAATCCCTTAACGTGAGTTTTCGTTCCACTGAGCGTCAGA
CCCCGTAGAAAAGATCAAAGGATCTTCTTGAGATCCTTTTTTTCTGCGCGTAATCTGCTGCTTGCAAACA
AAAAAACCACCGCTACCAGCGGTGGTTTGTTTGCCGGATCAAGAGCTACCAACTCTTTTTCCGAAGGTAA
CTGGCTTCAGCAGAGCGCAGATACCAAATACTGTTCTTCTAGTGTAGCCGTAGTTAGGCCACCACTTCAA
GAACTCTGTAGCACCGCCTACATACCTCGCTCTGCTAATCCTGTTACCAGTGGCTGCTGCCAGTGGCGAT
AAGTCGTGTCTTACCGGGTTGGACTCAAGACGATAGTTACCGGATAAGGCGCAGCGGTCGGGCTGAACGG
GGGGTTCGTGCACACAGCCCAGCTTGGAGCGAACGACCTACACCGAACTGAGATACCTACAGCGTGAGCT
ATGAGAAAGCGCCACGCTTCCCGAAGGGAGAAAGGCGGACAGGTATCCGGTAAGCGGCAGGGTCGGAACA
GGAGAGCGCACGAGGGAGCTTCCAGGGGGAAACGCCTGGTATCTTTATAGTCCTGTCGGGTTTCGCCACC
TCTGACTTGAGCGTCGATTTTTGTGATGCTCGTCAGGGGGGCGGAGCCTATGGAAAAACGCCAGCAACGC
GGCCTTTTTACGGTTCCTGGCCTTTTGCTGGCCTTTTGCTCACATGTTCTTTCCTGCGTTATCCCCTGAT
TCTGTGGATAACCGTATTACCGCCTTTGAGTGAGCTGATACCGCTCGCCGCAGCCGAACGACCGAGCGCA
GCGAGTCAGTGAGCGAGGAAGCGGAAGAGCGCCCAATACGCAAACCGCCTCTCCCCGCGCGTTGGCCGAT
TCATTAATGCAGCTGGCACGACAGGTTTCCCGACTGGAAAGCGGGCAGTGAGCGCAACGCAATTAATGTG
AGTTAGCTCACTCATTAGGCACCCCAGGCTTTACACTTTATGCTTCCGGCTCGTATGTTGTGTGGAATTG
TGAGCGGATAACAATTTCACACAGGAAACAGCTATGACCATGATTACGCCAAGCGCGCAATTAACCCTCA
CTAAAGGGAACAAAAGCTGGAGCTGCAAGC
