>Addgene plasmid #143900 | TFORF1012 | depositor partial sequence | sequence record 283827 | Insert
ACCGCCACCATGCAGCCCCGGTTTCTCTGGATTCTGTGCTTCTCCATGGAGGAAACTCAAGGAGAACTGA
CAAGTTCTTGTGGTTCTAAAACCATGGCCAATGTATCTTTGGCATTTAGGGATGTGTCCATAGACCTCTC
CCAAGAGGAGTGGGAGTGCCTGGACGCTGTGCAGAGGGACTTGTACAAGGATGTGATGTTGGAGAACTAC
AGCAACCTGGTCTCACTGGGATATACCATTCCTAAGCCAGATGTGATTACTTTATTGGAGCAAGAGAAAG
AGCCCTGGATAGTAATGAGGGAAGGGACAAGGAATTGGTTCACAGATTTGGAATACAAGTATATTACCAA
GAATTTGCTTTCAGAAAAGAATGTTTGCAAAATCTATTTATCTCAATTGCAGACAGGGGAAAAAAGTAAA
AACACCATCCATGAGGACACCATTTTCAGAAATGGTTTGCAGTGTAAACATGAATTTGAGAGACAAGAGA
GACATCAGATGGGATGCGTTAGTCAAATGCTAATCCAAAAACAAATATCTCATCCTCTACATCCAAAAAT
TCATGCTAGAGAGAAATCATATGAATGTAAGGAATGTAGAAAGGCCTTTAGACAACAGTCATACCTTATT
CAACATCTGAGAATTCACACTGGTGAGAGACCCTATAAATGTATGGAATGTGGAAAGGCCTTTTGTCGAG
TGGGAGACCTTAGAGTACATCACACAATCCATGCTGGGGAGAGACCCTATGAATGTAAAGAATGTGGGAA
GGCCTTTAGACTTCATTATCACCTTACTGAACATCAGAGAATACATTCTGGTGTGAAACCCTACGAGTGT
AAGGAATGTGGGAAAGCCTTTAGTCGTGTTAGAGACCTTAGAGTACATCAGACAATTCATGCTGGAGAGA
GACCTTATGAATGTAAAGAATGTGGGAAGGCCTTTAGACTTCATTATCAACTAACTGAACATCAAAGAAT
TCATACTGGTGAGAGGCCTTATGAATGTAAGGTTTGTGGCAAGACCTTTAGGGTACAACGACATATTAGT
CAACATCAGAAAATTCATACTGGTGTCAAACCCTATAAATGTAATGAATGTGGGAAGGCCTTTAGTCATG
GCTCATACCTTGTTCAACATCAGAAAATTCATACTGGTGAAAAACCCTACGAATGTAAAGAATGTGGTAA
GTCCTTTAGTTTTCATGCAGAACTTGCTCGACATCGTAGAATTCATACTGGTGAGAAACCCTATGAATGT
AGAGAATGTGGAAAAGCCTTTCGTCTTCAAACGGAACTTACTCGGCATCATAGAACTCATACTGGTGAGA
AACCCTATGAATGTAAGGAATGTGGGAAGGCCTTTATTTGTGGTTATCAACTTACTTTACATCTGAGAAC
TCACACCGGTGAGATTCCCTATGAATGTAAGGAATGTGGAAAAACCTTCAGTAGTCGCTATCATCTCACT
CAACACTACAGAATTCATACTGGTGAGAAACCCTACATATGTAACGAATGTGGAAAAGCCTTTCGTCTTC
AAGGAGAACTTACCCGACATCACAGAATTCATACATGTGAGAAACCCTATGAATGTAAGGAATGTGGGAA
GGCTTTTATTCATAGCAATCAATTTATTTCACACCAGCGAATTCACACCAGTGAGAGCACCTACATATGT
AAAGAATGTGGGAAGATTTTTAGTCGTCGCTATAATCTTACTCAACATTTTAAAATTCATACTGGTGAAA
AACCCTACATATGTAATGAATGTGGGAAAGCCTTTCGATTTCAAACAGAACTTACTCAGCATCACAGAAT
TCATACTGGTGAAAAACCCTATAAATGTACAGAATGTGGGAAGGCCTTTATTCGTAGCACTCATCTCACG
CAACATCACAGAATTCATACTGGTGAGAAACCCTACGAATGTACGGAATGTGGGAAGACGTTTAGTCGGC
ACTATCATCTTACTCAACATCACAGAGGCCATACTGGTGAGAAGCCCTACATATGTAATGAATGTGGGAA
TGCTTTTATTTGCAGTTATCGACTTACATTACATCAAAGAATTCACACTGGTGAGCTTCCATATGAATGT
AAGGAATGTGGAAAGACCTTTAGTCGTCGGTATCATCTTACTCAACATTTTAGACTTCATACTGGTGAGA
AACCTTATAGCTGTAAAGAATGTGGGAATGCCTTTCGTCTTCAAGCAGAACTTACTCGACATCACATAGT
TCACACGGGTGAGAAACCCTATAAATGTAAAGAATGTGGGAAAGCCTTCAGTGTTAATTCAGAACTTACT
CGACATCACAGAATTCATACTGGTGAAAAACCCTATCAATGTAAAGAATGTGGAAAAGCCTTTATTCGTA
GTGATCAACTTACTTTACATCAGAGAAATCATATTAGTGAGGAAGTCCTATGCATAATGTAGTAATGAAC
TAGTCCGTAACTTGAAAGTATTTCGATTTCTTGGCTTTATATATCTTGTGGAAAGGACGACACTCATGTC
TACACAACGTTGCC
