>Addgene plasmid #143900 | TFORF1012 | depositor partial sequence | sequence record 283828 | Barcode
CACTCATGTCTACACAACGTTGCC
